Addgene plasmid #209499: EC67892
Depositing lab: Wendy Harwood & Cristobal Uauy. Publication: An optimised CRISPR Cas9 and Cas12a mutagenesis toolkit for Barley and Wheat. Lawrenson T, Clarke M, Kirby R, Forner M, Steuernagel B, Brown JKM, Harwood W. Plant Methods. 2024 Aug 13;20(1):123. doi: 10.1186/s13007-024-01234-y. PubMed 39138524.
Backbone
  Vector backbone: Unknown
  Vector type: CRISPR
  Selectable markers: LacZ
Growth in bacteria
  Bacterial resistance: Ampicillin, 100 μg/mL
  Growth temperature: 37°C
  Growth strain: DH5alpha
  Copy number: High Copy
Gene/Insert
  Gene/Insert name: Cas12a-tRNA-DR-DR
  Species: Lachnospiraceae bacterium
  Promoter: TaU3
  Cloning method: Restriction Enzyme; 5′ cloning site unknown (unknown if destroyed)
Terms and licenses: Academic/Nonprofit Terms; Industry Terms: Not Available to Industry
Depositor comments: GoldeGate level 1 position 2
How to cite: EC67892 was a gift from Wendy Harwood & Cristobal Uauy (Addgene plasmid # 209499 ; http://n2t.net/addgene:209499 ; RRID:Addgene_209499)
