[The description below was written by a language model from this plasmid's Addgene catalogue record and pLannotate feature annotations shown in this document.]
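Description:
EC67892 is a small (about 3.6 kb) Golden Gate level 1, position 2 module from a CRISPR mutagenesis toolkit developed for barley and wheat. It serves as a guide RNA acceptor for Lachnospiraceae bacterium Cas12a. The backbone is not named in the record. The annotated features show a high-copy ColE1/pUC-type origin and an ampicillin resistance gene (β-lactamase with its own promoter) for propagation and selection in E. coli, along with residual fragments of an M13 origin, lacZα and a T7 promoter that are typical of general cloning vectors.

The insert is recorded as Cas12a-tRNA-DR-DR under the TaU3 promoter, a wheat U3 small nuclear RNA promoter that recruits RNA polymerase III to transcribe short guide RNAs in cereal cells. The promoter itself is not picked up by the automated annotation, and the short "gsk3b" hit in the region upstream of the tRNA is most likely a spurious match. A tRNA is annotated downstream of that region. In such designs, endogenous tRNA-processing enzymes cleave the tRNA away to release a clean crRNA 5′ end. The name indicates two Cas12a direct repeats (DR). Between where these would lie, the table shows a complete lac promoter/operator and lacZα cassette with a pUC multiple cloning site, which matches the LacZ selectable marker in the record. This arrangement suggests that a spacer sequence replaces the lacZ cassette, allowing blue/white screening for recombinants, although the record does not state the cloning enzymes. No Cas12a nuclease coding sequence is annotated, and the plasmid's size suggests it carries only the guide cassette. The finished module would be assembled with other level 1 units into a plant transformation vector.
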