Features (pLannotate 1.2.2; 17 found; start..end, strand, type, name):
      3..134     -  rep_origin     M13 ori (fragment): M13 bacteriophage origin of replication; arrow indicates direction of (+) strand synthesis
    155..311     -  CDS            lacZα (fragment): LacZα fragment of β-galactosidase; lacZ fragment
    320..338     +  promoter       T7 promoter: promoter for bacteriophage T7 RNA polymerase
    364..486     +  CDS            gsk3b (fragment): GSK3B_XENLA - Also known as Xgsk-3. Experimental evidence at protein level: Swiss-Prot protein existence level 1. Plays a role in the organization of the formation of the main body axis of developing embryo. Acts as an inhibitor of differentiation of primary neurons. Inhibits the ability of ectopically expressed NEUROD1 and other bHLH factors to promote early retinal cell differentiation. May participate in the Wnt signaling pathway. May regulate the circadian clock via phosphorylation of the major clock components. From Xenopus laevis (African clawed frog).
    911..974     +  ncRNA          tRNA: Accession: RF00005 - tRNA
   1007..1049    +  CDS            lacI (fragment): lac repressor; lacI; The lac repressor binds to the lac operator to inhibit transcription in E. coli. This inhibition can be relieved by adding lactose or isopropyl-β-D-thiogalactopyranoside (IPTG).
   1062..1083    +  protein_bind   CAP binding site: CAP binding activates transcription in the presence of cAMP. E. coli catabolite activator protein
   1098..1128    +  promoter       lac promoter: promoter for the E. coli lac operon
   1136..1152    +  protein_bind   lac operator: The lac repressor binds to the lac operator to inhibit transcription in E. coli. This inhibition can be relieved by adding lactose or isopropyl-β-D-thiogalactopyranoside (IPTG). lac repressor encoded by lacI
   1189..1245    -  misc_feature   MCS: pUC18/19 multiple cloning site
   1242..1399    +  CDS            lacZα (fragment): LacZα fragment of β-galactosidase; lacZ fragment
   1405..1504    -  misc_feature   bom (fragment): basis of mobility region from pBR322
   1658..1705    -  CDS            lacI (fragment): lac repressor; lacI; The lac repressor binds to the lac operator to inhibit transcription in E. coli. This inhibition can be relieved by adding lactose or isopropyl-β-D-thiogalactopyranoside (IPTG).
   1742..1782    -  rep_origin     RSF ori (fragment): Plasmids containing the RSF 1030 origin of replication can be propagated in E. coli cells that contain additional plasmids with compatible origins.
   1860..2448    -  rep_origin     ori: high-copy-number ColE1/pMB1/pBR322/pUC origin of replication
   2619..3479    -  CDS            AmpR: β-lactamase; bla; confers resistance to ampicillin, carbenicillin, and related antibiotics
   3480..3584    -  promoter       AmpR promoter: bla
>Addgene plasmid #209499 | EC67892 | addgene full sequence | sequence record 413825 | Addgene NGS Result
CTAAATTGTAAGCGTTAATATTTTGTTAAAATTCGCGTTAAATTTTTGTTAAATCAGCTCATTTTTTAAC
CAATAGGCCGAAATCGGCAAAATCCCTTATAAATCAAAAGAATAGACCGAGATAGGGTTGAGTGGCCGCT
ACAGGGCGCTCCCATTCGCCATTCAGGCTGCGCAACTGTTGGGAAGGGCGTTTCGGTGCGGGCCTCTTCG
CTATTACGCCAGCTGGCGAAAGGGGGATGTGCTGCAAGGCGATTAAGTTGGGTAACGCCAGGGTTTTCCC
AGTCACGACGTTGTAAAACGACGGCCAGTGAGCGCGACGTAATACGACTCACTATAGGGCGAATTGGCGG
AAGGCCGTCAAGGCCGCATCGCATGAAGACAAGCAACATGAATCCAAACCACACGGAGTTCAAATTCCCA
CAGATTAAGGCTCGTCCGTCGCACAAGGTAATGTGTGAATATTATATCTGTCGTGCAAAATTGCCTGGCC
TGCACAATTGCTGTTATAGTTGGCGGCAGGGAGAGTTTTAACATTGACTAGCGTGCTGATAATTTGTGAG
AAATAATAATTGACAAGTAGATACTGACATTTGAGAAGAGCTTCTGAACTGTTATTAGTAACAAAAATGG
AAAGCTGATGCACGGAAAAAGGAAAGAAAAAGCCATACTTTTTTTTAGGTAGGAAAAGAAAAAGCCATAC
GAGACTGATGTCTCTCAGATGGGCCGGGATCTGTCTATCTAGCAGGCAGCAGCCCACCAACCTCACGGGC
CAGCAATTACGAGTCCTTCTAAAAGCTCCCGCCGAGGGGCGCTGGCGCTGCTGTGCAGCAGCACGTCTAA
CATTAGTCCCACCTCGCCAGTTTACAGGGAGCAGAACCAGCTTATAAGCGGAGGCGCGGCACCAAGAAGC
ACCAGTGGTCTAGTGGTAGAATAGTACCCTGCCACGGTACAGACCCGGGTTCGATTCCCGGCTGGAAATA
ATTTCTACTAAGTGTAGATTGAGACCGCAGCTGGCACGACAGGTTTGCCGACTGGAAAGCGGGCAGTGAG
CGCAACGCAATTAATGTGAGTTAGCTCACTCATTAGGCACCCCAGGCTTTACACTTTATGCTTCCGGCTC
GTATGTTGTGTGGAATTGTGAGCGGATAACAATTTCACACAGGAAACAGCTATGACCATGATTACGCCAA
GCTTGCATGCCTGCAGGTCGACTCTAGAGGATCCCCGGGTACCGAGCTCGAATTCACTGGCCGTCGTTTT
ACAACGTCGTGACTGGGAAAACCCTGGCGTTACCCAACTTAATCGCCTTGCAGCACATCCCCCTTTCGCC
AGCTGGCGTAATAGCGAAGAGGCCCGCACCGATCGCCCTTCCCAACAGTTGCGCAGCCTGAATGGCGAAT
GGCGCCTGATGCGGTATTTTCTCCTTACGCATCTGTGCGGTATTTCACACCGCATATGGTGCACTCTCAG
TACAATCTGCTCTGATGCCGCATAGTTAAGCCAGCCCCGACACCCGCCAACACCCGCTGACGCGCCCTGA
CGGGCTTGTCTGCTCCCGGCATCCGCTTACAGACAAGCTGTGACGGTCTCATAATTTCTACTAAGTGTAG
ATTTTTTTACTATTGTCTTCCTGGCCTGGGCCTCATGGGCCTTCCGCTCACTGCCCGCTTTCCAGTCGGG
AAACCTGTCGTGCCAGCTGCATTAACATGGTCATAGCTGTTTCCTTGCGTATTGGGCGCTCTCCGCTTCC
TCGCTCACTGACTCGCTGCGCTCGGTCGTTCGGGTAAAGCCTGGGGTGCCTAATGAGCAAAAGGCCAGCA
AAAGGCCAGGAACCGTAAAAAGGCCGCGTTGCTGGCGTTTTTCCATAGGCTCCGCCCCCCTGACGAGCAT
CACAAAAATCGACGCTCAAGTCAGAGGTGGCGAAACCCGACAGGACTATAAAGATACCAGGCGTTTCCCC
CTGGAAGCTCCCTCGTGCGCTCTCCTGTTCCGACCCTGCCGCTTACCGGATACCTGTCCGCCTTTCTCCC
TTCGGGAAGCGTGGCGCTTTCTCATAGCTCACGCTGTAGGTATCTCAGTTCGGTGTAGGTCGTTCGCTCC
AAGCTGGGCTGTGTGCACGAACCCCCCGTTCAGCCCGACCGCTGCGCCTTATCCGGTAACTATCGTCTTG
AGTCCAACCCGGTAAGACACGACTTATCGCCACTGGCAGCAGCCACTGGTAACAGGATTAGCAGAGCGAG
GTATGTAGGCGGTGCTACAGAGTTCTTGAAGTGGTGGCCTAACTACGGCTACACTAGAAGAACAGTATTT
GGTATCTGCGCTCTGCTGAAGCCAGTTACCTTCGGAAAAAGAGTTGGTAGCTCTTGATCCGGCAAACAAA
CCACCGCTGGTAGCGGTGGTTTTTTTGTTTGCAAGCAGCAGATTACGCGCAGAAAAAAAGGATCTCAAGA
AGATCCTTTGATCTTTTCTACGGGGTCTGACGCTCAGTGGAACGAAAACTCACGTTAAGGGATTTTGGTC
ATGAGATTATCAAAAAGGATCTTCACCTAGATCCTTTTAAATTAAAAATGAAGTTTTAAATCAATCTAAA
GTATATATGAGTAAACTTGGTCTGACAGTTACCAATGCTTAATCAGTGAGGCACCTATCTCAGCGATCTG
TCTATTTCGTTCATCCATAGTTGCCTGACTCCCCGTCGTGTAGATAACTACGATACGGGAGGGCTTACCA
TCTGGCCCCAGTGCTGCAATGATACCGCGAGAACCACGCTCACCGGCTCCAGATTTATCAGCAATAAACC
AGCCAGCCGGAAGGGCCGAGCGCAGAAGTGGTCCTGCAACTTTATCCGCCTCCATCCAGTCTATTAATTG
TTGCCGGGAAGCTAGAGTAAGTAGTTCGCCAGTTAATAGTTTGCGCAACGTTGTTGCCATTGCTACAGGC
ATCGTGGTGTCACGCTCGTCGTTTGGTATGGCTTCATTCAGCTCCGGTTCCCAACGATCAAGGCGAGTTA
CATGATCCCCCATGTTGTGCAAAAAAGCGGTTAGCTCCTTCGGTCCTCCGATCGTTGTCAGAAGTAAGTT
GGCCGCAGTGTTATCACTCATGGTTATGGCAGCACTGCATAATTCTCTTACTGTCATGCCATCCGTAAGA
TGCTTTTCTGTGACTGGTGAGTACTCAACCAAGTCATTCTGAGAATAGTGTATGCGGCGACCGAGTTGCT
CTTGCCCGGCGTCAATACGGGATAATACCGCGCCACATAGCAGAACTTTAAAAGTGCTCATCATTGGAAA
ACGTTCTTCGGGGCGAAAACTCTCAAGGATCTTACCGCTGTTGAGATCCAGTTCGATGTAACCCACTCGT
GCACCCAACTGATCTTCAGCATCTTTTACTTTCACCAGCGTTTCTGGGTGAGCAAAAACAGGAAGGCAAA
ATGCCGCAAAAAAGGGAATAAGGGCGACACGGAAATGTTGAATACTCATACTCTTCCTTTTTCAATATTA
TTGAAGCATTTATCAGGGTTATTGTCTCATGAGCGGATACATATTTGAATGTATTTAGAAAAATAAACAA
ATAGGGGTTCCGCGCACATTTCCCCGAAAAGTGCCAC
